>Addgene plasmid #233961 | makeTCR_Hs.TRAV20 | addgene full sequence | sequence record 468287 | Addgene NGS Result
CGTCTCAGATGGAGAAAATGTTGGAGTGTGCATTCATAGTCTTGTGGCTTCAGCTTGGCTGGTTGAGTGG
AGAAGACCAGGTGACGCAGAGTCCCGAGGCCCTGAGACTCCAGGAGGGAGAGAGTAGCAGTCTCAACTGC
AGTTACACAGTCAGCGGTTTAAGAGGGCTGTTCTGGTATAGGCAAGATCCTGGGAAAGGCCCTGAATTCC
TCTTCACCCTGTATTCAGCTGGGGAAGAAAAGGAGAAAGAAAGGCTAAAAGCCACATTAACAAAGAAGGA
AAGCTTTCTGCACATCACAGCCCCTAAACCTGAAGACTCAGCCACTTATCTCTGTTGAGACGCAGGGAAG
ATGGCCGCGAAGAAAACGTCATAGCTGTTTCCTGACTGACCATTTAAATCATACCTGACCTCCATAGCAG
AAAGTCAAAAGCCTCCGACCGGAGGCTTTTGACTTGATCGGCACGTAAGAGGTTCCAACTTTCACCATAA
TGAAATAAGATCACTACCGGGCGTATTTTTTGAGTTATCGAGATTTTCAGGAGCTAAGGAAGCTAAAATG
GAGAAAAAAATCACTGGATATACCACCGTTGATATATCCCAATGGCATCGTAAAGAACATTTTGAGGCAT
TTCAGTCAGTTGCTCAATGTACCTATAACCAGACCGTTCAGCTGGATATTACGGCCTTTTTAAAGACCGT
AAAGAAAAATAAGCACAAGTTTTATCCGGCCTTTATTCACATTCTTGCCCGCCTGATGAATGCTCATCCG
GAATTTCGTATGGCAATGAAAGACGGTGAGCTGGTGATATGGGATAGTGTTCACCCTTGTTACACCGTTT
TCCATGAGCAAACTGAAACGTTTTCATCGCTCTGGAGTGAATACCACGACGATTTCCGGCAGTTTCTACA
CATATATTCGCAAGATGTGGCGTGTTACGGTGAAAACCTGGCCTATTTCCCTAAAGGGTTTATTGAGAAT
ATGTTTTTTGTCTCAGCCAATCCCTGGGTGAGTTTCACCAGTTTTGATTTAAACGTGGCCAATATGGACA
ACTTCTTCGCCCCCGTTTTCACCATGGGCAAATATTATACGCAAGGCGACAAGGTGCTGATGCCGCTGGC
GATTCAGGTTCATCATGCCGTTTGTGATGGCTTCCATGTCGGCAGAATGCTTAATGAATTACAACAGTAC
TGCGATGAGTGGCAGGGCGGGGCGTAATGAGGGCCCAAATGTAATCACCTGGCTCACCTTCGGGTGGGCC
TTTCTGCGTTGCTGGCGTTTTTCCATAGGCTCCGCCCCCCTGACGAGCATCACAAAAATCGATGCTCAAG
TCAGAGGTGGCGAAACCCGACAGGACTATAAAGATACCAGGCGTTTCCCCCTGGAAGCTCCCTCGTGCGC
TCTCCTGTTCCGACCCTGCCGCTTACCGGATACCTGTCCGCCTTTCTCCCTTCGGGAAGCGTGGCGCTTT
CTCATAGCTCACGCTGTAGGTATCTCAGTTCGGTGTAGGTCGTTCGCTCCAAGCTGGGCTGTGTGCACGA
ACCCCCCGTTCAGCCCGACCGCTGCGCCTTATCCGGTAACTATCGTCTTGAGTCCAACCCGGTAAGACAC
GACTTATCGCCACTGGCAGCAGCCACTGGTAACAGGATTAGCAGAGCGAGGTATGTAGGCGGTGCTACAG
AGTTCTTGAAGTGGTGGCCTAACTACGGCTACACTAGAAGAACAGTATTTGGTATCTGCGCTCTGCTGAA
GCCAGTTACCTCGGAAAAAGAGTTGGTAGCTCTTGATCCGGCAAACAAACCACCGCTGGTAGCGGTGGTT
TTTTTGTTTGCAAGCAGCAGATTACGCGCAGAAAAAAAGGATCTCAAGAAGATCCTTTGATTTTCTACCG
AAGAAAGGCCCACCCGTGAAGGTGAGCCAGTGAGTTGATTGCAGTCCAGTTACGCTGGAGTCTGAGGCTC
GTCCTGAATGATATCAAGCTTGAATTCGTTTGTAAAACGACGGCCAGTGCTAACCGTATCGCATTGGCCA
TACCTACA
Features (pLannotate 1.2.2; 8 found; start..end, strand, type, name):
      9..335     +  CDS            TRAV20: TVA20_HUMAN - Experimental evidence at protein level: Swiss-Prot protein existence level 1. V region of the variable domain of T cell receptor (TR) alpha chain that participates in the antigen recognition (PubMed:24600447). Alpha-beta T cell receptors are antigen specific receptors which are essential to the immune response and are present on the cell surface of T lymphocytes. Recognize peptide-major histocompatibility (MH) (pMH) complexes that are displayed by antigen presenting cells (APC), a prerequisite for efficient T cell adaptive immunity against pathogens (PubMed:25493333). Binding of
    423..454     +  terminator     tonB terminator: bidirectional E. coli tonB-P14 transcription terminator
    455..557     +  promoter       cat promoter: promoter of the E. coli cat gene encoding chloramphenicol acetyltransferase
    558..1214    +  CDS            cat: CAT_ECOLX - Experimental evidence at protein level: Swiss-Prot protein existence level 1. This enzyme is an effector of chloramphenicol resistance in bacteria. From Escherichia coli. This protein is used as a marker in many commonly used cloning vectors, such as pACYC184.
   1241..1268    +  terminator     T7Te terminator: phage T7 early transcription terminator
   1280..1867    -  rep_origin     ori: high-copy-number ColE1/pMB1/pBR322/pUC origin of replication
   1889..1918    -  terminator     T3Te terminator: phage T3 early transcription terminator
   1990..2009    -  CDS            lacZα (fragment): LacZα fragment of β-galactosidase; lacZ fragment
