[The description below was written by a language model from this plasmid's Addgene catalogue record and pLannotate feature annotations shown in this document.]
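Description:
makeTCR_Hs.TRAV20 is a small synthetic-biology part plasmid (about 2.0 kb) that stores the human T cell receptor alpha variable gene segment TRAV20 as a module for the makeTCR assembly system, a modular platform for single-step synthesis of T cell receptor sequences. It is built on the custom pmakeTCR backbone, a minimal bacterial cloning vector of roughly 1.7 kb. Propagation in E. coli relies on a high-copy ColE1/pUC-type origin of replication. Selection uses chloramphenicol, conferred by a cat (chloramphenicol acetyltransferase) gene driven by its native cat promoter. The backbone is insulated by several transcription terminators (tonB, T7Te and T3Te) flanking the resistance cassette and origin, which limit read-through into or out of the stored part. A short residual lacZα fragment is also annotated near the insert position.

The payload is a synthetic insert of about 330 bp encoding the V region of the TCR alpha chain variable domain, the portion that contributes to recognition of peptide–MHC complexes. No promoter drives the insert, so this plasmid is a storage and donor vector, not an expression construct. The segment is bounded by defined four-base junctions at its 5′ and 3′ ends that are preserved after cloning. This is consistent with excision and ordered ligation to other modules, although the record does not name the enzymes used or describe the other parts needed for a complete receptor. M13 forward and reverse primer sites flank the insert for sequence verification. Its stated use is to supply the TRAV20 element when building full TCR constructs with the makeTCR toolkit.
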