Addgene plasmid #233961: makeTCR_Hs.TRAV20
Purpose: Hs TRAV gene for makeTCR assembly
Depositing lab: Michael Platten. Depositing organization: Deutsches Krebsforschungszentrum (DKFZ). Publication: makeTCR: A Modular Platform for Rapid, Flexible, Scalable, Single-Step T Cell Receptor Synthesis. Hamberger M, Neuhoff M-T, Pietrantonio SV, Boschert T, Maldonado Torres C, Errerd A, Tan CL, Lindner JM, Platten M, Green EW. bioRxiv 2025.04.27.647198 10.1101/2025.04.27.647198.
Backbone
  Vector backbone: pmakeTCR
  Backbone manufacturer: custom
  Backbone size w/o insert (bp): 1710
  Vector type: Synthetic Biology
Growth in bacteria
  Bacterial resistance: Chloramphenicol, 25 μg/mL
  Growth temperature: 37°C
  Growth strain: DH5alpha
  Copy number: High Copy
Gene/Insert
  Gene/Insert name: TRAV20 (alt name: ENSG00000211800)
  Species: H. sapiens (human)
  Insert size (bp): 328
  Entrez Gene: TRAV20 (a.k.a. TCRAV20S1, TCRAV30S1)
  Promoter: n/a
  Cloning method: Restriction Enzyme; 5′ cloning site GATG (not destroyed); 3′ cloning site CTGT (not destroyed)
  Sequencing primers: 5′ M13 (-21) Forward; 3′ M13 Reverse
Resource information
  A portion of this plasmid was derived from a plasmid made by: synthetic
Terms and licenses: Academic/Nonprofit Terms; Industry Terms: Not Available to Industry
Depositor comments: Please visit https://doi.org/10.1101/2025.04.27.647198 for bioRxiv preprint.
How to cite: makeTCR_Hs.TRAV20 was a gift from Michael Platten (Addgene plasmid # 233961 ; http://n2t.net/addgene:233961 ; RRID:Addgene_233961)
